>Addgene plasmid #201904 | acvr1l-HA | addgene full sequence | sequence record 395196 | Addgene NGS Result
CATTCTGCCTGGGGACGTCGGAGCAAGCTTGATTTAGGTGACACTATAGAATACAAGCTACTTGTTCTTT
TTGCAGGATCCGGCAGCGCTGAGAGTCACTTGAGGAGTTGTACAATGCATTGAACCAAATGGGGCATTGC
AGCACCCAAATCATCATCCTGTTCCTGCTTCAGTTCTTACAGACATCAGCTAAAGATGTCTCCATTGACT
GCATGTGTGTCGGCAGTGACTGTAATGAGCAGCAGTGTACTGGTGACCAGTGTTACACCTCCGTTATCAT
TAGCAATGATGTGACGACGTTCAAGCGGGGCTGCTTGATCGGGCCGGCGAGCAAGCGCATGACCTGCTCC
GCAACAGCTTCTGCTAGTCATGTGGTAGAATGCTGTTCTCAACACATGTGCAACGCCAACGTCTCCAAAG
AGACCCTACTTCGACTGCTGCTCACAAGTCCAGAAGAAAAGAAGACTGTTCATTACCGCGTGGAAATGTT
GGTTCTGTTTGTGTTGGGGCCGTTTGTGGTTCTGGGTCTGCTGTCTTTTCTGGCTTTGCTGGTGTGCCGT
CGACTCCATCATGGGCGTCTGGAGAGACTGCACGAGTTTGACACTGAACAGGGGGCCATCGATGGGCTTA
TCGCGTCTAATGTCGGAGACAGCACACTTGCGGATCTGATGGATCACTCCTGCACTTCAGGCAGTGGTTC
AGGACTGCCCTTCCTGGTTCAGAGAACGGTTGCGCGGCAGATCAGCCTGGTGGAGTGTGTTGGTAAAGGA
CGGTACGGTGAAGTGTGGAGAGGTCAATGGCAAGGAGAAAATGTAGCCGTGAAGATCTTTTCCTCTAGAG
ATGAGAAGTCATGGTTTCGAGAAACAGAAATTTACAACACTGTTCTGCTACGACATGAAAATATATTAGG
CTTCATGGCTTCTGACATGACCTCCCGAAACTCTAGCACTCAGCTGTGGCTGATCACACACTATCACGAG
AATGGCTCTCTGTATGACTACCTGCAGCGTGTGGCTGTGGAGATGGCAGATGGACTGCACATGGCGGCTT
CGATTGCCAGCGGGCTGGTGCACCTGCACACGGAGATCTTTGGCACGGAGGGCAAACCGGCCATCGCTCA
CAGAGACCTGAAGAGCAAGAACATCCTTGTGAAGAAAGATTTGCAGTGCTGCATCGCTGACCTGGGTCTG
GCAGTAACACACACGCAGTCTGATAATCAGCTTGATGTGGGAAATAATCCTAAAGTGGGAACCAAACGCT
ACATGGCACCGGAGGTTCTAGATGAGACCATTCAGACGGACTGTTTTGACGCCTATAAGAGGGTGGATAT
CTGGGCCTTTGGGTTGGTGCTGTGGGAGATCGCACGCAGAACCATCAGCAATGGAATTGTAGAGGAATAC
AAGCCGCCTTTCTATGACCTGGTTCCTAATGATCCCAGCTTTGACGACATGAGGAAAGTGGTTTGTGTGG
AGCAGCAAAGGCCATTCATTCCCAACCGCTGGTTTTCAGATCCTACCCTGTCTGCTCTGGTGAAGCTGAT
GAAAGAGTGCTGGTACCAGAACCCCTCGGCTCGTCTCACTGCCCTGCGCATCAAAAAGACTCTGGATAAA
ATCCACAGTTCACTGGAGAAGGGCAAAACCGACTGCTACCCATACGATGTGCCAGATTACGCTTGACTCG
AGCCTCTAGAACTATAGTGAGTCGTATTACGTAGATCCAGACATGATAAGATACATTGATGAGTTTGGAC
AAACCACAACTAGAATGCAGTGAAAAAAATGCTTTATTTGTGAAATTTGTGATGCTATTGCTTTATTTGT
AACCATTATAAGCTGCAATAAACAAGTTAACAACAACAATTGCATTCATTTTATGTTTCAGGTTCAGGGG
GAGGTGTGGGAGGTTTTTTAATTCGCGGCCGCGGCGCCAATGCATTGGGCCCGGTACCCAGCTTTTGTTC
CCTTTAGTGAGGGTTAATTGCGCGCTTGGCGTAATCATGGTCATAGCTGTTTCCTGTGTGAAATTGTTAT
CCGCTCACAATTCCACACAACATACGAGCCGGGAGCATAAAGTGTAAAGCCTGGGGTGCCTAATGAGTGA
GCTAACTCACATTAATTGCGTTGCGCTCACTGCCCGCTTTCCAGTCGGGAAACCTGTCGTGCCAGCTGCA
TTAATGAATCGGCCAACGCGCGGGGAGAGGCGGTTTGCGTATTGGGCGCTCTTCCGCTTCCTCGCTCACT
GACTCGCTGCGCTCGGTCGTTCGGCTGCGGCGAGCGGTATCAGCTCACTCAAAGGCGGTAATACGGTTAT
CCACAGAATCAGGGGATAACGCAGGAAAGAACATGTGAGCAAAAGGCCAGCAAAAGGCCAGGAACCGTAA
AAAGGCCGCGTTGCTGGCGTTTTTCCATAGGCTCCGCCCCCCTGACGAGCATCACAAAAATCGACGCTCA
AGTCAGAGGTGGCGAAACCCGACAGGACTATAAAGATACCAGGCGTTTCCCCCTGGAAGCTCCCTCGTGC
GCTCTCCTGTTCCGACCCTGCCGCTTACCGGATACCTGTCCGCCTTTCTCCCTTCGGGAAGCGTGGCGCT
TTCTCATAGCTCACGCTGTAGGTATCTCAGTTCGGTGTAGGTCGTTCGCTCCAAGCTGGGCTGTGTGCAC
GAACCCCCCGTTCAGCCCGACCGCTGCGCCTTATCCGGTAACTATCGTCTTGAGTCCAACCCGGTAAGAC
ACGACTTATCGCCACTGGCAGCAGCCACTGGTAACAGGATTAGCAGAGCGAGGTATGTAGGCGGTGCTAC
AGAGTTCTTGAAGTGGTGGCCTAACTACGGCTACACTAGAAGAACAGTATTTGGTATCTGCGCTCTGCTG
AAGCCAGTTACCTTCGGAAAAAGAGTTGGTAGCTCTTGATCCGGCAAACAAACCACCGCTGGTAGCGGTG
GTTTTTTTGTTTGCAAGCAGCAGATTACGCGCAGAAAAAAAGGATCTCAAGAAGATCCTTTGATCTTTTC
TACGGGGTCTGACGCTCAGTGGAACGAAAACTCACGTTAAGGGATTTTGGTCATGAGATTATCAAAAAGG
ATCTTCACCTAGATCCTTTTAAATTAAAAATGAAGTTTTAAATCAATCTAAAGTATATATGAGTAAACTT
GGTCTGACAGTTACCAATGCTTAATCAGTGAGGCACCTATCTCAGCGATCTGTCTATTTCGTTCATCCAT
AGTTGCCTGACTCCCCGTCGTGTAGATAACTACGATACGGGAGGGCTTACCATCTGGCCCCAGTGCTGCA
ATGATACCGCGAGACCCACGCTCACCGGCTCCAGATTTATCAGCAATAAACCAGCCAGCCGGAAGGGCCG
AGCGCAGAAGTGGTCCTGCAACTTTATCCGCCTCCATCCAGTCTATTAATTGTTGCCGGGAAGCTAGAGT
AAGTAGTTCGCCAGTTAATAGTTTGCGCAACGTTGTTGCCATTGCTACAGGCATCGTGGTGTCACGCTCG
TCGTTTGGTATGGCTTCATTCAGCTCCGGTTCCCAACGATCAAGGCGAGTTACATGATCCCCCATGTTGT
GCAAAAAAGCGGTTAGCTCCTTCGGTCCTCCGATCGTTGTCAGAAGTAAGTTGGCCGCAGTGTTATCACT
CATGGTTATGGCAGCACTGCATAATTCTCTTACTGTCATGCCATCCGTAAGATGCTTTTCTGTGACTGGT
GAGTACTCAACCAAGTCATTCTGAGAATAGTGTATGCGGCGACCGAGTTGCTCTTGCCCGGCGTCAATAC
GGGATAATACCGCGCCACATAGCAGAACTTTAAAAGTGCTCATCATTGGAAAACGTTCTTCGGGGCGAAA
ACTCTCAAGGATCTTACCGCTGTTGAGATCCAGTTCGATGTAACCCACTCGTGCACCCAACTGATCTTCA
GCATCTTTTACTTTCACCAGCGTTTCTGGGTGAGCAAAAACAGGAAGGCAAAATGCCGCAAAAAAGGGAA
TAAGGGCGACACGGAAATGTTGAATACTCATACTCTTCCTTTTTCAATATTATTGAAGCATTTATCAGGG
TTATTGTCTCATGAGCGGATACATATTTGAATGTATTTAGAAAAATAAACAAATAGGGGTTCCGCGCACA
TTTCCCCGAAAAGTGCCACCTAAATTGTAAGCGTTAATATTTTGTTAAAATTCGCGTTAAATTTTTGTTA
AATCAGCTCATTTTTTAACCAATAGGCCGAAATCGGCAAAATCCCTTATAAATCAAAAGAATAGACCGAG
ATAGGGT
[37 nt withheld, positions 4278-4314]
AAAGAACGTGGACTCCAACGTCAAAGG
[49 nt withheld, positions 4342-4390]
T
[91 nt withheld, positions 4392-4482]
G
[124 nt withheld, positions 4484-4607]
CCCATTCGCCATTCAGGCTGCGCAACTGTTGGGAAGGGCGATCGGTGCGGGCCTCTTCGCTATTACGCCA
GTCGACCGCCAATTCAATATGGCGTATATGGACTCATGCCAATTCAATATGGTGGATCTGGACCTGTGCC
AATTCAATATGGCGTATATGGACTCGTGCCAATTCAATATGGTGGATCTGGACCCCAGCCAATTCAATAT
GGCGGACTTGGCACCATGCCAATTCAATATGGCGGACCTGGCACTGTGCCAACTGGGGAGGGGTCTACTT
GGCACGGTGCCAAGTTTGAGGAGGGGTCTTGGCCCTGTGCCAAGTCCGCCATATTGAATTGGCATGGTGC
CAATAATGGCGGCCATATTGGCTATATGCCAGGATCAATATATAGGCAATATCCAATATGGCCCTATGCC
AATATGGCTATTGGCCAGGTTCAATACTATGTATTGGCCCTATGCCATATAGTATTCCATATATGGGTTT
TCCTATTGACGTAGATAGCCCCTCCCAATGGGCGGTCCCATATACCATATATGGGGCTTCCTAATACCGC
CCATAGCCACTCCCCCATTGACGTCAATGGTCTCTATATATGGTCTTTCCTATTGACGTCATATGGGCGG
TCCTATTGACGTATATGGCGCCTCCCCCATTGACGTCAATTACGGTAAATGGCCCGCCTGGCTCAATGCC
CATTGACGTCAATAGGACCACCCACCATTGACGTCAATGGGATGGCTCATTGCCCATTCATATCCGTTCT
CACGCCCCCTATTGACGTCAATGACGGTAAATGGCCCACTTGGCAGTACATCAATATCTATTAATAGTAA
CTTGGCAAGTACATTACTATTGGAAGTACGCCAGGGTACATTGGCAGTACTCCCATTGACGTCAATGGCG
GTAAATGGCCCGCGATGGCTGCCAAGTACATCCCCATTGACGTCAATGGGGAGGGGCAATGACGCAAATG
GGCGTTCCATTGACGTAAATGGGCGGTAGGCGTGCCTAATGGGAGGTCTATATAAGCAATGCTCGTTTAG
GGAACCGC
Features (pLannotate 1.2.2; 16 found; start..end, strand, type, name):
     32..50      +  promoter       SP6 promoter: promoter for bacteriophage SP6 RNA polymerase
    210..1646    +  CDS            ACVR1 (fragment): ACVR1_HUMAN - Also known as ACVRLK2. Experimental evidence at protein level: Swiss-Prot protein existence level 1. Bone morphogenetic protein (BMP) type I receptor that is involved in a wide variety of biological processes, including bone, heart, cartilage, nervous, and reproductive system development and regulation (PubMed:20628059, PubMed:22977237). As a type I receptor, forms heterotetrameric receptor complexes with the type II receptors AMHR2, ACVR2A ors ACVR2B (PubMed:17911401). Upon binding of ligands such as BMP7 or GDF2/BMP9 to the heteromeric complexes, type II receptors transphosphor
   1647..1674    +  CDS            3xHA (fragment): three tandem HA epitope tags
   1692..1709    -  promoter       T7 promoter (fragment): promoter for bacteriophage T7 RNA polymerase
   1714..1848    -  polyA_signal   SV40 poly(A) signal: SV40 polyadenylation signal
   1961..1979    -  promoter       T3 promoter: promoter for bacteriophage T3 RNA polymerase
   2024..2040    -  protein_bind   lac operator: The lac repressor binds to the lac operator to inhibit transcription in E. coli. This inhibition can be relieved by adding lactose or isopropyl-β-D-thiogalactopyranoside (IPTG). lac repressor encoded by lacI
   2048..2078    -  promoter       lac promoter: promoter for the E. coli lac operon
   2093..2114    -  protein_bind   CAP binding site: CAP binding activates transcription in the presence of cAMP. E. coli catabolite activator protein
   2127..2219    -  CDS            lacI (fragment): lac repressor; lacI; The lac repressor binds to the lac operator to inhibit transcription in E. coli. This inhibition can be relieved by adding lactose or isopropyl-β-D-thiogalactopyranoside (IPTG).
   2402..2990    -  rep_origin     ori: high-copy-number ColE1/pMB1/pBR322/pUC origin of replication
   3161..4021    -  CDS            AmpR: β-lactamase; bla; confers resistance to ampicillin, carbenicillin, and related antibiotics
   4022..4126    -  promoter       AmpR promoter: bla
   4179..4607    -  rep_origin     f1 ori (sequence partly withheld): f1 bacteriophage origin of replication; arrow indicates direction of (+) strand synthesis
   4612..4678    -  CDS            lacZα (fragment): LacZα fragment of β-galactosidase; lacZ fragment
   4685..5662    +  promoter       CMV IE94 promoter: enhancer/promoter region of simian cytomegalovirus major immediate early transcription unit IE94
