[The description below was written by a language model from this plasmid's Addgene catalogue record and pLannotate feature annotations shown in this document.]
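Description:
acvr1l-HA is a pCS2/pCS2+-based expression plasmid of about 5.7 kb carrying the zebrafish (D. rerio) acvr1l coding sequence, also known as alk2, alk8 or lost-a-fin, fused at its C terminus to an HA epitope tag. Acvr1l is a BMP type I receptor; the automated annotation labels the roughly 1.5 kb open reading frame as a fragment of human ACVR1, which reflects homology to the mammalian orthologue rather than the true source species. The tag is detected as a short partial match to a 3xHA element immediately downstream of the receptor sequence, consistent with the HA fusion recorded in the catalogue, though the number of copies is not stated.

As is typical of the pCS2 design, the insert sits behind two promoters in tandem. The simian CMV IE94 enhancer/promoter can drive expression in vertebrate cells, and it is followed by a bacteriophage SP6 promoter that allows sense-strand RNA to be made in vitro. An SV40 polyadenylation signal lies downstream of the insert and is included in the transcript. T7 (partial) and T3 promoters are positioned in the reverse orientation on the 3′ side. The plasmid is propagated in E. coli through a high-copy ColE1/pUC-type origin with ampicillin selection from the β-lactamase gene. It also retains an f1 origin and remnants of the lac promoter/operator, lacI and lacZα from the parental backbone.

The stated purpose is in vitro transcription of mRNA encoding HA-tagged Acvr1l. The associated study examined how BMP heterodimers signal through distinct classes of type I receptor, and the epitope tag allows the expressed receptor to be detected.
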