Addgene plasmid #201904: acvr1l-HA
Purpose: in vitro transcription of RNA encoding HA-tagged Acvr1l
Depositing lab: Mary Mullins. Depositing organization: University of Pennsylvania. Publication: BMP heterodimers signal via distinct type I receptor class functions. Tajer B, Dutko JA, Little SC, Mullins MC. Proc Natl Acad Sci U S A. 2021 Apr 13;118(15):e2017952118. doi: 10.1073/pnas.2017952118. PubMed 33827919.
Backbone
  Vector backbone: pCS2+ or pCS2
  Backbone size w/o insert (bp): 4120
  Total vector size (bp): 5668
Growth in bacteria
  Bacterial resistance: Ampicillin, 100 μg/mL
  Growth temperature: 37°C
  Growth strain: DH5alpha
  Copy number: Unknown
Gene/Insert
  Gene/Insert name: acvr1l (alt names: alk2; alk8)
  Species: D. rerio (zebrafish)
  Insert size (bp): 1548
  Entrez Gene: acvr1l (a.k.a. acvr1, alk2, alk8, alk8sum, etID124543.2, fk50h05, laf, lost-a-fin, mfn, wu:fk50h05)
  Promoter: SP6
  Tag / fusion protein: HA (C terminal on insert)
  Cloning method: Unknown
  Sequencing primers: 5′ CMV; 3′ T3
Terms and licenses: Academic/Nonprofit Terms; Industry Terms: Not Available to Industry
How to cite: acvr1l-HA was a gift from Mary Mullins (Addgene plasmid # 201904 ; http://n2t.net/addgene:201904 ; RRID:Addgene_201904)
