>Addgene plasmid #201904 | acvr1l-HA | depositor partial sequence | sequence record 392177 | CMV promoter, sp6 promoter, and t3 promoter
ATGGGGCATTGCAGCACCCAAATCATCATCCTGTTCCTGCTTCAGTTCTTACAGACATCAGCTAAAGATG
TCTCCATTGACTGCATGTGTGTCGGCAGTGACTGTAATGAGCAGCAGTGTACTGGTGACCAGTGTTACAC
CTCCGTTATCATTAGCAATGATGTGACGACGTTCAAGCGGGGCTGCTTGATCGGGCCGGCGAGCAAGCGC
ATGACCTGCTCCGCAACAGCTTCTGCTAGTCATGTGGTAGAATGCTGTTCTCAACACATGTGCAACGCCA
ACGTCTCCAAAGAGACCCTACTTCGACTGCTGCTCACAAGTCCAGAAGAAAAGAAGACTGTTCATTACCG
CGTGGAAATGTTGGTTCTGTTTGTGTTGGGGCCGTTTGTGGTTCTGGGTCTGCTGTCTTTTCTGGCTTTG
CTGGTGTGCCGTCGACTCCATCATGGGCGTCTGGAGAGACTGCACGAGTTTGACACTGAACAGGGGGCCA
TCGATGGGCTTATCGCGTCTAATGTCGGAGACAGCACACTTGCGGATCTGATGGATCACTCCTGCACTTC
AGGCAGTGGTTCAGGACTGCCCTTCCTGGTTCAGAGAACGGTTGCGCGGCAGATCAGCCTGGTGGAGTGT
GTTGGTAAAGGACGGTACGGTGAAGTGTGGAGAGGTCAATGGCAAGGAGAAAATGTAGCCGTGAAGATCT
TTTCCTCTAGAGATGAGAAGTCATGGTTTCGAGAAACAGAAATTTACAACACTGTTCTGCTACGACATGA
AAATATATTAGGCTTCATGGCTTCTGACATGACCTCCCGAAACTCTAGCACTCAGCTGTGGCTGATCACA
CACTATCACGAGAATGGCTCTCTGTATGACTACCTGCAGCGTGTGGCTGTGGAGATGGCAGATGGACTGC
ACATGGCGGCTTCGATTGCCAGCGGGCTGGTGCACCTGCACACGGAGATCTTTGGCACGGAGGGCAAACC
GGCCATCGCTCACAGAGACCTGAAGAGCAAGAACATCCTTGTGAAGAAAGATTTGCAGTGCTGCATCGCT
GACCTGGGTCTGGCAGTAACACACACGCAGTCTGATAATCAGCTTGATGTGGGAAATAATCCTAAAGTGG
GAACCAAACGCTACATGGCACCGGAGGTTCTAGATGAGACCATTCAGACGGACTGTTTTGACGCCTATAA
GAGGGTGGATATCTGGGCCTTTGGGTTGGTGCTGTGGGAGATCGCACGCAGAACCATCAGCAATGGAATT
GTAGAGGAATACAAGCCGCCTTTCTATGACCTGGTTCCTAATGATCCCAGCTTTGACGACATGAGGAAAG
TGGTTTGTGTGGAGCAGCAAAGGCCATTCATTCCCAACCGCTGGTTTTCAGATCCTACCCTGTCTGCTCT
GGTGAAGCTGATGAAAGAGTGCTGGTACCAGAACCCCTCGGCTCGTCTCACTGCCCTGCGCATCAAAAAG
ACTCTGGATAAAATCCACAGTTCACTGGAGAAGGGCAAAACCGACTGCTACCCATACGATGTGCCAGATT
ACGCTTGA
